Addgene plasmid #110767: Met1 diUb (1-152, R42W)
Purpose: Bacterial expression of Met1 diUb
Depositing lab: David Komander. Depositing organization: MRC Laboratory of Molecular Biology. Publication: Irreversible inactivation of ISG15 by a viral leader protease enables alternative infection detection strategies. Swatek KN, Aumayr M, Pruneda JN, Visser LJ, Berryman S, Kueck AF, Geurink PP, Ovaa H, van Kuppeveld FJM, Tuthill TJ, Skern T, Komander D. Proc Natl Acad Sci U S A. 2018 Mar 6;115(10):2371-2376. doi: 10.1073/pnas.1710617115. Epub 2018 Feb 20. PubMed 29463763.
Backbone
  Vector backbone: pET28a
  Backbone manufacturer: Merck
  Vector type: Bacterial Expression
Growth in bacteria
  Bacterial resistance: Kanamycin, 50 μg/mL
  Growth temperature: 37°C
  Growth strain: DH5alpha
  Copy number: Low Copy
Gene/Insert
  Gene/Insert name: UBB
  Species: H. sapiens (human)
  Mutation: R42W
  Entrez Gene: UBB (a.k.a. HEL-S-50)
  Promoter: T7
  Tag / fusion protein: N-His6-3C (N terminal on insert)
  Cloning method: Unknown
  Sequencing primers: 5′ TAATACGACTCACTATAGGG; 3′ GGGTTATGCTAGTTATTGC
Resource information
  A portion of this plasmid was derived from a plasmid made by: UBB gene obtained through gene synthesis
Terms and licenses: Academic/Nonprofit Terms; Industry Terms: Not Available to Industry
How to cite: Met1 diUb (1-152, R42W) was a gift from David Komander (Addgene plasmid # 110767 ; http://n2t.net/addgene:110767 ; RRID:Addgene_110767)
