[The description below was written by a language model from this plasmid's Addgene catalogue record and pLannotate feature annotations shown in this document.]
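Description:
Met1 diUb (1-152, R42W) is a bacterial expression plasmid built on the pET28a backbone for producing linear (Met1-linked) diubiquitin in E. coli. It is about 5.8 kb and carries kanamycin resistance (KanR, an aminoglycoside phosphotransferase). It replicates from a ColE1/pBR322-type origin accompanied by the rop gene and bom region, consistent with its listing as low copy. An f1 origin is also present, along with short remnants of a tetracycline resistance gene that are backbone residue rather than functional markers.

The insert is derived from a synthesised human UBB gene and encodes two ubiquitin units joined head to tail as a single polypeptide of 152 residues. The feature table reflects this as two adjacent ubiquitin coding segments. This arrangement mimics the peptide bond between the C-terminus of one ubiquitin and the initiator methionine of the next, as found in linear polyubiquitin chains. The construct carries an R42W substitution; the record does not say why it was introduced. Expression is driven by the T7 promoter, with a lac operator, the T7 gene 10 ribosome binding site and a T7 terminator. The plasmid-borne lacI gene supplies repressor, so transcription is IPTG-inducible in strains that provide T7 RNA polymerase.

The protein has an N-terminal His6 tag followed by a 3C protease cleavage site, allowing affinity purification and tag removal. The annotation tool's short "capTEV" hit upstream probably corresponds to this His tag. The downstream His and SET1 fragments look like residual pET28a sequence after the insert, although the record does not confirm whether they are translated. The associated publication concerns a viral leader protease and ISG15, which suggests use of the purified protein in protease assays, but the record does not state this.
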