Features (pLannotate 1.2.2; 21 found; start..end, strand, type, name):
    209..227     +  promoter       T7 promoter: promoter for bacteriophage T7 RNA polymerase
    228..252     +  protein_bind   lac operator: The lac repressor binds to the lac operator to inhibit transcription in E. coli. This inhibition can be relieved by adding lactose or isopropyl-β-D-thiogalactopyranoside (IPTG). lac repressor encoded by lacI
    267..289     +  RBS            RBS: efficient ribosome binding site from bacteriophage T7 gene 10 (Olins and Rangwala, 1989)
    308..324     +  CDS            capTEV™ (fragment): composite tag for in vivo biotinylation, TEV protease cleavage, and 6xHis tagging
    359..585     +  CDS            ubiquitin (fragment): human ubiquitin C; Homo sapiens UBC
    587..814     +  CDS            UBIQ_CERCA: Experimental evidence at protein level: Swiss-Prot protein existence level 1. Ubiquitin exists either covalently attached to another protein, or free (unanchored). When covalently bound, it is conjugated to target proteins via an isopeptide bond either as a monomer (monoubiquitin), a polymer linked via different Lys residues of the ubiquitin (polyubiquitin chains) or a linear polymer linked via the initiator Met of the ubiquitin (linear polyubiquitin chains). Polyubiquitin chains, when attached to a target protein, have different functions depending on the Lys residue of the ubiquitin that is
    841..858     +  CDS            9xHis (fragment): 9xHis affinity tag
    868..917     +  CDS            SET1 (fragment): solubility-enhancement tag derived from T7 phage gene 10B
    925..972     +  terminator     T7 terminator: transcription terminator for bacteriophage T7 RNA polymerase
   1009..1437    +  rep_origin     f1 ori (sequence partly withheld): f1 bacteriophage origin of replication; arrow indicates direction of (+) strand synthesis
   1490..1547    +  promoter       AmpR promoter (fragment): bla
   1556..2371    -  CDS            KanR: aminoglycoside phosphotransferase; aph(3')-Ia; confers resistance to kanamycin in bacteria or G418 (Geneticin®) in eukaryotes
   2493..3081    +  rep_origin     ori: high-copy-number ColE1/pMB1/pBR322/pUC origin of replication
   3267..3406    -  misc_feature   bom: basis of mobility region from pBR322
   3508..3699    -  CDS            rop: Rop protein, which maintains plasmids at low copy number; rop
   3716..4096    +  CDS            YPB1_ECOLX: Protein predicted: Swiss-Prot protein existence level 4. From Escherichia coli.
   4168..4459    -  CDS            TcR (fragment): tetracycline efflux protein; tet; confers resistance to tetracycline
   4474..4495    -  protein_bind   CAP binding site: CAP binding activates transcription in the presence of cAMP. E. coli catabolite activator protein
   4508..5590    -  CDS            lacI: lac repressor; lacI; The lac repressor binds to the lac operator to inhibit transcription in E. coli. This inhibition can be relieved by adding lactose or isopropyl-β-D-thiogalactopyranoside (IPTG).
   5591..5668    -  promoter       lacI promoter: lacI
   5676..187     -  CDS            TcR (fragment) (across the origin): tetracycline efflux protein; tet; confers resistance to tetracycline
>Addgene plasmid #110767 | Met1 diUb (1-152, R42W) | addgene full sequence | sequence record 219779 | Addgene NGS Result
CAAGGAGATGGCGCCCAACAGTCCCCCGGCCACGGGGCCTGCCACCATACCCACGCCGAAACAAGCGCTC
ATGAGCCCGAAGTGGCGAGCCCGATCTTCCCCATCGGTGATGTCGGCGATATAGGCGCCAGCAACCGCAC
CTGTGGCGCCGGTGATGCCGGCCACGATGCGTCCGGCGTAGAGGATCGAGATCTCGATCCCGCGAAATTA
ATACGACTCACTATAGGGGAATTGTGAGCGGATAACAATTCCCCTCTAGAAATAATTTTGTTTAACTTTA
AGAAGGAGATATACCATGGGCAGCAGCCATCATCATCATCATCACAGCAGCGGTCTGGAAGTTCTGTTTC
AGGGCCCGATGCAGATCTTCGTGAAGACCCTGACTGGTAAGACCATCACTCTCGAAGTGGAGCCGAGTGA
CACCATTGAGAATGTCAAGGCAAAGATCCAAGACAAGGAAGGCATCCCTCCTGACCAGCAGTGGTTGATC
TTTGCTGGGAAGCAGCTGGAAGATGGACGCACCCTGTCTGACTACAACATCCAGAAAGAGTCCACCCTGC
ACCTGGTCCTCCGTCTCAGAGGTGGGATGCAAATATTTGTCAAAACACTAACAGGAAAAACAATAACACT
AGAGGTCGAACCCTCTGATACAATAGAAAACGTGAAAGCCAAAATACAGGATAAAGAGGGAATACCCCCC
GATCAACAAAGGCTAATATTCGCCGGAAAACAACTAGAGGACGGGAGGACACTAAGTGATTATAATATAC
AAAAGGAAAGTACACTACATCTAGTGCTAAGGTTAAGAGGTGGGTGATAAAGCTTTCTAGACCATTTAAA
CACCACCACCACCACCACTGAGATCCGGCTGCTAACAAAGCCCGAAAGGAAGCTGAGTTGGCTGCTGCCA
CCGCTGAGCAATAACTAGCATAACCCCTTGGGGCCTCTAAACGGGTCTTGAGGGGTTTTTTGCTGAAAGG
AGGAACTATATCCGGATTGGCGAATGGG
[124 nt withheld, positions 1009-1132]
C
[91 nt withheld, positions 1134-1224]
A
[49 nt withheld, positions 1226-1274]
CCTTTGACGTTGGAGTCCACGTTCTTT
[37 nt withheld, positions 1302-1338]
ACCCTATCTCGGTCTATTCTTTTGATTTATAAGGGATTTTGCCGATTTCGGCCTATTGGTTAAAAAATGA
GCTGATTTAACAAAAATTTAACGCGAATTTTAACAAAATATTAACGCTTACAATTTAGGTGGCACTTTTC
GGGGAAATGTGCGCGGAACCCCTATTTGTTTATTTTTCTAAATACATTCAAATATGTATCCGCTCATGAA
TTAATTCTTAGAAAAACTCATCGAGCATCAAATGAAACTGCAATTTATTCATATCAGGATTATCAATACC
ATATTTTTGAAAAAGCCGTTTCTGTAATGAAGGAGAAAACTCACCGAGGCAGTTCCATAGGATGGCAAGA
TCCTGGTATCGGTCTGCGATTCCGACTCGTCCAACATCAATACAACCTATTAATTTCCCCTCGTCAAAAA
TAAGGTTATCAAGTGAGAAATCACCATGAGTGACGACTGAATCCGGTGAGAATGGCAAAAGTTTATGCAT
TTCTTTCCAGACTTGTTCAACAGGCCAGCCATTACGCTCGTCATCAAAATCACTCGCATCAACCAAACCG
TTATTCATTCGTGATTGCGCCTGAGCGAGACGAAATACGCGATCGCTGTTAAAAGGACAATTACAAACAG
GAATCGAATGCAACCGGCGCAGGAACACTGCCAGCGCATCAACAATATTTTCACCTGAATCAGGATATTC
TTCTAATACCTGGAATGCTGTTTTCCCGGGGATCGCAGTGGTGAGTAACCATGCATCATCAGGAGTACGG
ATAAAATGCTTGATGGTCGGAAGAGGCATAAATTCCGTCAGCCAGTTTAGTCTGACCATCTCATCTGTAA
CATCATTGGCAACGCTACCTTTGCCATGTTTCAGAAACAACTCTGGCGCATCGGGCTTCCCATACAATCG
ATAGATTGTCGCACCTGATTGCCCGACATTATCGCGAGCCCATTTATACCCATATAAATCAGCATCCATG
TTGGAATTTAATCGCGGCCTAGAGCAAGACGTTTCCCGTTGAATATGGCTCATAACACCCCTTGTATTAC
TGTTTATGTAAGCAGACAGTTTTATTGTTCATGACCAAAATCCCTTAACGTGAGTTTTCGTTCCACTGAG
CGTCAGACCCCGTAGAAAAGATCAAAGGATCTTCTTGAGATCCTTTTTTTCTGCGCGTAATCTGCTGCTT
GCAAACAAAAAAACCACCGCTACCAGCGGTGGTTTGTTTGCCGGATCAAGAGCTACCAACTCTTTTTCCG
AAGGTAACTGGCTTCAGCAGAGCGCAGATACCAAATACTGTCCTTCTAGTGTAGCCGTAGTTAGGCCACC
ACTTCAAGAACTCTGTAGCACCGCCTACATACCTCGCTCTGCTAATCCTGTTACCAGTGGCTGCTGCCAG
TGGCGATAAGTCGTGTCTTACCGGGTTGGACTCAAGACGATAGTTACCGGATAAGGCGCAGCGGTCGGGC
TGAACGGGGGGTTCGTGCACACAGCCCAGCTTGGAGCGAACGACCTACACCGAACTGAGATACCTACAGC
GTGAGCTATGAGAAAGCGCCACGCTTCCCGAAGGGAGAAAGGCGGACAGGTATCCGGTAAGCGGCAGGGT
CGGAACAGGAGAGCGCACGAGGGAGCTTCCAGGGGGAAACGCCTGGTATCTTTATAGTCCTGTCGGGTTT
CGCCACCTCTGACTTGAGCGTCGATTTTTGTGATGCTCGTCAGGGGGGCGGAGCCTATGGAAAAACGCCA
GCAACGCGGCCTTTTTACGGTTCCTGGCCTTTTGCTGGCCTTTTGCTCACATGTTCTTTCCTGCGTTATC
CCCTGATTCTGTGGATAACCGTATTACCGCCTTTGAGTGAGCTGATACCGCTCGCCGCAGCCGAACGACC
GAGCGCAGCGAGTCAGTGAGCGAGGAAGCGGAAGAGCGCCTGATGCGGTATTTTCTCCTTACGCATCTGT
GCGGTATTTCACACCGCAATGGTGCACTCTCAGTACAATCTGCTCTGATGCCGCATAGTTAAGCCAGTAT
ACACTCCGCTATCGCTACGTGACTGGGTCATGGCTGCGCCCCGACACCCGCCAACACCCGCTGACGCGCC
CTGACGGGCTTGTCTGCTCCCGGCATCCGCTTACAGACAAGCTGTGACCGTCTCCGGGAGCTGCATGTGT
CAGAGGTTTTCACCGTCATCACCGAAACGCGCGAGGCAGCTGCGGTAAAGCTCATCAGCGTGGTCGTGAA
GCGATTCACAGATGTCTGCCTGTTCATCCGCGTCCAGCTCGTTGAGTTTCTCCAGAAGCGTTAATGTCTG
GCTTCTGATAAAGCGGGCCATGTTAAGGGCGGTTTTTTCCTGTTTGGTCACTGATGCCTCCGTGTAAGGG
GGATTTCTGTTCATGGGGGTAATGATACCGATGAAACGAGAGAGGATGCTCACGATACGGGTTACTGATG
ATGAACATGCCCGGTTACTGGAACGTTGTGAGGGTAAACAACTGGCGGTATGGATGCGGCGGGACCAGAG
AAAAATCACTCAGGGTCAATGCCAGCGCTTCGTTAATACAGATGTAGGTGTTCCACAGGGTAGCCAGCAG
CATCCTGCGATGCAGATCCGGAACATAATGGTGCAGGGCGCTGACTTCCGCGTTTCCAGACTTTACGAAA
CACGGAAACCGAAGACCATTCATGTTGTTGCTCAGGTCGCAGACGTTTTGCAGCAGCAGTCGCTTCACGT
TCGCTCGCGTATCGGTGATTCATTCTGCTAACCAGTAAGGCAACCCCGCCAGCCTAGCCGGGTCCTCAAC
GACAGGAGCACGATCATGCGCACCCGTGGGGCCGCCATGCCGGCGATAATGGCCTGCTTCTCGCCGAAAC
GTTTGGTGGCGGGACCAGTGACGAAGGCTTGAGCGAGGGCGTGCAAGATTCCGAATACCGCAAGCGACAG
GCCGATCATCGTCGCGCTCCAGCGAAAGCGGTCCTCGCCGAAAATGACCCAGAGCGCTGCCGGCACCTGT
CCTACGAGTTGCATGATAAAGAAGACAGTCATAAGTGCGGCGACGATAGTCATGCCCCGCGCCCACCGGA
AGGAGCTGACTGGGTTGAAGGCTCTCAAGGGCATCGGTCGAGATCCCGGTGCCTAATGAGTGAGCTAACT
TACATTAATTGCGTTGCGCTCACTGCCCGCTTTCCAGTCGGGAAACCTGTCGTGCCAGCTGCATTAATGA
ATCGGCCAACGCGCGGGGAGAGGCGGTTTGCGTATTGGGCGCCAGGGTGGTTTTTCTTTTCACCAGTGAG
ACGGGCAACAGCTGATTGCCCTTCACCGCCTGGCCCTGAGAGAGTTGCAGCAAGCGGTCCACGCTGGTTT
GCCCCAGCAGGCGAAAATCCTGTTTGATGGTGGTTAACGGCGGGATATAACATGAGCTGTCTTCGGTATC
GTCGTATCCCACTACCGAGATATCCGCACCAACGCGCAGCCCGGACTCGGTAATGGCGCGCATTGCGCCC
AGCGCCATCTGATCGTTGGCAACCAGCATCGCAGTGGGAACGATGCCCTCATTCAGCATTTGCATGGTTT
GTTGAAAACCGGACATGGCACTCCAGTCGCCTTCCCGTTCCGCTATCGGCTGAATTTGATTGCGAGTGAG
ATATTTATGCCAGCCAGCCAGACGCAGACGCGCCGAGACAGAACTTAATGGGCCCGCTAACAGCGCGATT
TGCTGGTGACCCAATGCGACCAGATGCTCCACGCCCAGTCGCGTACCGTCTTCATGGGAGAAAATAATAC
TGTTGATGGGTGTCTGGTCAGAGACATCAAGAAATAACGCCGGAACATTAGTGCAGGCAGCTTCCACAGC
AATGGCATCCTGGTCATCCAGCGGATAGTTAATGATCAGCCCACTGACGCGTTGCGCGAGAAGATTGTGC
ACCGCCGCTTTACAGGCTTCGACGCCGCTTCGTTCTACCATCGACACCACCACGCTGGCACCCAGTTGAT
CGGCGCGAGATTTAATCGCCGCGACAATTTGCGACGGCGCGTGCAGGGCCAGACTGGAGGTGGCAACGCC
AATCAGCAACGACTGTTTGCCCGCCAGTTGTTGTGCCACGCGGTTGGGAATGTAATTCAGCTCCGCCATC
GCCGCTTCCACTTTTTCCCGCGTTTTCGCAGAAACGTGGCTGGCCTGGTTCACCACGCGGGAAACGGTCT
GATAAGAGACACCGGCATACTCTGCGACATCGTATAACGTTACTGGTTTCACATTCACCACCCTGAATTG
ACTCTCTTCCGGGCGCTATCATGCCATACCGCGAAAGGTTTTGCGCCATTCGATGGTGTCCGGGATCTCG
ACGCTCTCCCTTATGCGACTCCTGCATTAGGAAGCAGCCCAGTAGTAGGTTGAGGCCGTTGAGCACCGCC
GCCGCAAGGAATGGTGCATG
