>Addgene plasmid #110767 | Met1 diUb (1-152, R42W) | depositor partial sequence | sequence record 208269 | T7
GAATAATTTTGTTTAACTTTAAGAAGGAGATATACCATGGGCAGCAGCCATCATCATCATCATCACAGCA
GCGGTCTGGAAGTTCTGTTTCAGGGCCCGATGCAGATCTTCGTGAAGACCCTGACTGGTAAGACCATCAC
TCTCGAAGTGGAGCCGAGTGACACCATTGAGAATGTCAAGGCAAAGATCCAAGACAAGGAAGGCATCCCT
CCTGACCAGCAGTGGTTGATCTTTGCTGGGAAGCAGCTGGAAGATGGACGCACCCTGTCTGACTACAACA
TCCAGAAAGAGTCCACCCTGCACCTGGTCCTCCGTCTCAGAGGTGGGATGCAAATATTTGTCAAAACACT
AACAGGAAAAACAATAACACTAGAGGTCGAACCCTCTGATACAATAGAAAACGTGAAAGCCAAAATACAG
GATAAAGAGGGAATACCCCCCGATCAACAAAGGCTAATATTCGCCGGAAAACAACTAGAGGACGGGAGGA
CACTAAGTGATTATAATATACAAAAGGAAAGTACACTACATCTAGTGCTAAGGTTAAGAGGTGGGTGATA
AAGCTTTCTAGACCATTTAAACACCACCACCACCACCACTGAGATCCGGCTGCTAACAAAGCCCGAAAGG
AAGCTGAGTTGGCTGCTGCCACCGCTGAGCAATAACTAGCATAACCCCTTGGGGCCTCTAAACGGGTCTT
GAGGGGTTTTTTGCTGAAAGGAGGAACTATATCCGGATTGGCGAATGGG
[124 nt withheld, positions 750-873]
C
[83 nt withheld, positions 875-957]
CTTGATTA
[49 nt withheld, positions 966-1014]
CCTTTGACGTTGGAGTCCACGTTCTTT
[37 nt withheld, positions 1042-1078]
ACCCTATCTCGGTCTATTCTTTTGATTTATAAGGGATTTTGCCGATTTCGGCCTATTGGTTAAAAATGAG
CTGATTTAACAAAATTTAACGCGAATTTTAACAA
